Addgene plasmid #119946: pSF4 TetCMV 5'TOP intron 20xGCN4 Renilla FKBP Stop 24xMS2v5 SV40 CTE polyA
Purpose: Expresses 5'TOP-SunTag-Renilla mRNA reporter in mammalian cells; note plasmid contains 24xGCN4 repeats
Depositing lab: Jeffrey Chao. Publication: Single-Molecule Imaging of mRNA Localization and Regulation during the Integrated Stress Response. Wilbertz JH, Voigt F, Horvathova I, Roth G, Zhan Y, Chao JA. Mol Cell. 2019 Jan 4. pii: S1097-2765(18)31036-0. doi: 10.1016/j.molcel.2018.12.006. PubMed 30661979.
Backbone
  Vector backbone: pSF4
  Backbone size w/o insert (bp): 10500
  Total vector size (bp): 11304
  Vector type: Mammalian Expression, Bacterial Expression
Growth in bacteria
  Bacterial resistance: Ampicillin, 100 μg/mL
  Growth temperature: 37°C
  Growth strain: NEB Stable
  Copy number: High Copy
Gene/Insert
  Gene/Insert name: Renilla luciferase
  Species: Renilla reniformis
  Insert size (bp): 930
  Promoter: TetCMV
  Tag / fusion protein: 5'TOP sequence; 24xGCN4 repeats (SunTag) (N terminal on insert); FKBP (C terminal on insert); 24xMS2v5 stem loops in 3'UTR
  Cloning method: Unknown
  Sequencing primers: 5′ AATACGACTCACTATAGGC
Terms and licenses: Academic/Nonprofit Terms; Industry Terms: Not Available to Industry
Depositor comments: Please visit https://www.biorxiv.org/content/10.1101/332502v1 for BioRxiv preprint Note plasmid contains 24xGCN4 repeats and not 20xGCN4 as described in the name.
How to cite: pSF4 TetCMV 5'TOP intron 20xGCN4 Renilla FKBP Stop 24xMS2v5 SV40 CTE polyA was a gift from Jeffrey Chao (Addgene plasmid # 119946 ; http://n2t.net/addgene:119946 ; RRID:Addgene_119946)
