[The description below was written by a language model from this plasmid's Addgene catalogue record and pLannotate feature annotations shown in this document.]
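Description:
pSF4 TetCMV 5'TOP intron 20xGCN4 Renilla FKBP Stop 24xMS2v5 SV40 CTE polyA is an approximately 11.3 kb mammalian expression plasmid that produces a reporter mRNA for single-molecule imaging of translation and mRNA localization. It is maintained in E. coli through a high-copy ColE1/pUC-type origin and an ampicillin resistance gene. The feature table also detects gammaretroviral elements flanking the cassette in the opposite orientation: an MMLV LTR, MMLV/MESV packaging signals, truncated gag, and a self-inactivating ΔU3 3' LTR. An FRT site is present as well. These features suggest that pSF4 is a retroviral-type backbone, although the record does not describe how the construct is meant to be delivered or integrated.

The reporter is driven by a tetracycline-inducible promoter, made up of a seven-copy tetO response element and a minimal CMV promoter. According to the catalogue fields, this is followed by a 5'TOP sequence, which is not annotated in the feature table, and then a chimeric β-globin/immunoglobulin intron. The open reading frame begins with an array of GCN4_v4 SunTag epitopes. The depositor notes that there are 24 repeats, not the 20 given in the name, and the annotation software picks up only a few of them. The array is fused to human codon-optimized Renilla luciferase and a C-terminal FKBP-derived destabilization domain, annotated as the L106P FKBP12 mutant, which would limit accumulation of the mature protein. After the stop codon, the 3'UTR is stated to carry 24 MS2v5 stem-loops and a CTE, neither of which is annotated, together with an SV40 polyadenylation signal.

With matching fluorescent scFv and MS2 coat protein fusions, nascent SunTag peptides mark translating ribosomes while the MS2 loops mark the transcript. This allows translation of a 5'TOP mRNA to be tracked, as in the associated study of the integrated stress response.
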