Features (pLannotate 1.2.2; 31 found; start..end, strand, type, name):
     34..56      -  protein_bind   lac operator (fragment): The lac repressor binds to the lac operator to inhibit transcription in E. coli. This inhibition can be relieved by adding lactose or isopropyl-β-D-thiogalactopyranoside (IPTG). lac repressor encoded by lacI
     60..90      -  promoter       lac promoter: promoter for the E. coli lac operon
    105..126     -  protein_bind   CAP binding site: CAP binding activates transcription in the presence of cAMP. E. coli catabolite activator protein
    139..231     -  CDS            lacI (fragment): lac repressor; lacI; The lac repressor binds to the lac operator to inhibit transcription in E. coli. This inhibition can be relieved by adding lactose or isopropyl-β-D-thiogalactopyranoside (IPTG).
    414..1002    -  rep_origin     ori: high-copy-number ColE1/pMB1/pBR322/pUC origin of replication
   1173..2033    -  CDS            AmpR: β-lactamase; bla; confers resistance to ampicillin, carbenicillin, and related antibiotics
   2034..2138    -  promoter       AmpR promoter: bla
   2233..2268    +  CDS            rop (fragment): Rop protein, which maintains plasmids at low copy number; rop
   2370..2469    +  misc_feature   bom (fragment): basis of mobility region from pBR322
   2475..2632    -  CDS            lacZα (fragment): LacZα fragment of β-galactosidase; lacZ fragment
   3326..3523    -  LTR            3' LTR (ΔU3) (fragment): self-inactivating 3' long terminal repeat (LTR) from Moloney murine leukemia virus
   3527..3563    -  LTR            3' LTR (ΔU3) (fragment): self-inactivating 3' long terminal repeat (LTR) from Moloney murine leukemia virus
   3605..3702    -  CDS            env (fragment): murine leukemia virus gPr80 envelope polyprotein precursor; env; proteolytically cleaved into gp70SU and p15TM subunits
   3710..3757    -  protein_bind   FRT: FLP-mediated recombination occurs in the 8-bp core sequence TCTAGAAA (Turan and Bode, 2011). FLP recombinase from the Saccharomyces cerevisiae 2μ plasmid
   3840..3860    -  misc_feature   MCS (fragment): pBluescript multiple cloning site
   3869..4139    +  protein_bind   tetracycline response element: contains seven copies of the tetracycline operator tetO tetracycline repressor TetR
   4150..4167    +  misc_feature   MCS (fragment): pUC18/19 multiple cloning site
   4172..4210    +  promoter       minimal CMV promoter: human cytomegalovirus (CMV) immediate early promoter
   4286..4418    +  intron         chimeric intron: chimera between introns from human β-globin and immunoglobulin heavy chain genes
   4463..4481    +  promoter       T7 promoter: promoter for bacteriophage T7 RNA polymerase
   4560..4616    +  CDS            GCN4_v4: GCN4 peptide optimized to improve solubility while preserving binding to an scFv-GFP fusion protein (Tanenbaum et al., 2014)
   4934..4957    +  CDS            GCN4_v4 (fragment): GCN4 peptide optimized to improve solubility while preserving binding to an scFv-GFP fusion protein (Tanenbaum et al., 2014)
   5226..5248    +  CDS            GCN4_v4 (fragment): GCN4 peptide optimized to improve solubility while preserving binding to an scFv-GFP fusion protein (Tanenbaum et al., 2014)
   6306..7235    +  CDS            hRluc: Renilla luciferase human codon-optimized
   7236..7559    +  CDS            DD: destabilization domain that can be stabilized by Shield1 in the ProteoTuner™ system L106P mutant of FKBP12
   9092..9226    -  polyA_signal   SV40 poly(A) signal: SV40 polyadenylation signal
   9249..9332    -  CDS            large T antigen (fragment): large T antigen from SV40 (simian virus 40)
   9404..9813    -  CDS            gag (truncated) (fragment): truncated Moloney murine leukemia virus (MMLV) gag gene lacking the start codon
   9903..9991    -  misc_feature   MESV Ψ (fragment): packaging signal of murine embryonic stem cell virus
  10043..10242   -  misc_feature   MMLV Ψ: packaging signal of Moloney murine leukemia virus (MMLV)
  10305..10896   -  LTR            LTR: long terminal repeat from Moloney murine leukemia virus
>Addgene plasmid #119946 | pSF4 TetCMV 5'TOP intron 20xGCN4 Renilla FKBP Stop 24xMS2v5 SV40 CTE polyA | addgene full sequence | sequence record 237566 | Addgene NGS Result
GCGTAATCATGGTCATAGCTGTTTCCTGTGTGAAATTGTTATCCGCTCACAATTCCACACAACATACGAG
CCGGAAGCATAAAGTGTAAAGCCTGGGGTGCCTAATGAGTGAGCTAACTCACATTAATTGCGTTGCGCTC
ACTGCCCGCTTTCCAGTCGGGAAACCTGTCGTGCCAGCTGCATTAATGAATCGGCCAACGCGCGGGGAGA
GGCGGTTTGCGTATTGGGCGCTCTTCCGCTTCCTCGCTCACTGACTCGCTGCGCTCGGTCGTTCGGCTGC
GGCGAGCGGTATCAGCTCACTCAAAGGCGGTAATACGGTTATCCACAGAATCAGGGGATAACGCAGGAAA
GAACATGTGAGCAAAAGGCCAGCAAAAGGCCAGGAACCGTAAAAAGGCCGCGTTGCTGGCGTTTTTCCAT
AGGCTCCGCCCCCCTGACGAGCATCACAAAAATCGACGCTCAAGTCAGAGGTGGCGAAACCCGACAGGAC
TATAAAGATACCAGGCGTTTCCCCCTGGAAGCTCCCTCGTGCGCTCTCCTGTTCCGACCCTGCCGCTTAC
CGGATACCTGTCCGCCTTTCTCCCTTCGGGAAGCGTGGCGCTTTCTCATAGCTCACGCTGTAGGTATCTC
AGTTCGGTGTAGGTCGTTCGCTCCAAGCTGGGCTGTGTGCACGAACCCCCCGTTCAGCCCGACCGCTGCG
CCTTATCCGGTAACTATCGTCTTGAGTCCAACCCGGTAAGACACGACTTATCGCCACTGGCAGCAGCCAC
TGGTAACAGGATTAGCAGAGCGAGGTATGTAGGCGGTGCTACAGAGTTCTTGAAGTGGTGGCCTAACTAC
GGCTACACTAGAAGAACAGTATTTGGTATCTGCGCTCTGCTGAAGCCAGTTACCTTCGGAAAAAGAGTTG
GTAGCTCTTGATCCGGCAAACAAACCACCGCTGGTAGCGGTGGTTTTTTTGTTTGCAAGCAGCAGATTAC
GCGCAGAAAAAAAGGATCTCAAGAAGATCCTTTGATCTTTTCTACGGGGTCTGACGCTCAGTGGAACGAA
AACTCACGTTAAGGGATTTTTGTCATGAGATTATCAAAAAGGATCTTCACCTAGATCCTTTTAAATTAAA
AATGAAGTTTTAAATCAATCTAAAGTATATATGAGTAAACTTGGTCTGACAGTTACCAATGCTTAATCAG
TGAGGCACCTATCTCAGCGATCTGTCTATTTCGTTCATCCATAGTTGCCTGACTCCCCGTCGTGTAGATA
ACTACGATACGGGAGGGCTTACCATCTGGCCCCAGTGCTGCAATGATACCGCGAGACCCACGCTCACCGG
CTCCAGATTTATCAGCAATAAACCAGCCAGCCGGAAGGGCCGAGCGCAGAAGTGGTCCTGCAACTTTATC
CGCCTCCATCCAGTCTATTAATTGTTGCCGGGAAGCTAGAGTAAGTAGTTCGCCAGTTAATAGTTTGCGC
AACGTTGTTGCCATTGCTACAGGCATCGTGGTGTCACGCTCGTCGTTTGGTATGGCTTCATTCAGCTCCG
GTTCCCAACGATCAAGGCGAGTTACATGATCCCCCATGTTGTGCAAAAAAGCGGTTAGCTCCTTCGGTCC
TCCGATCGTTGTCAGAAGTAAGTTGGCCGCAGTGTTATCACTCATGGTTATGGCAGCACTGCATAATTCT
CTTACTGTCATGCCATCCGTAAGATGCTTTTCTGTGACTGGTGAGTACTCAACCAAGTCATTCTGAGAAT
AGTGTATGCGGCGACCGAGTTGCTCTTGCCCGGCGTCAATACGGGATAATACCGCGCCACATAGCAGAAC
TTTAAAAGTGCTCATCATTGGAAAACGTTCTTCGGGGCGAAAACTCTCAAGGATCTTACCGCTGTTGAGA
TCCAGTTCGATGTAACCCACTCGTGCACCCAACTGATCTTCAGCATCTTTTACTTTCACCAGCGTTTCTG
GGTGAGCAAAAACAGGAAGGCAAAATGCCGCAAAAAAGGGAATAAGGGCGACACGGAAATGTTGAATACT
CATACTCTTCCTTTTTCAATATTATTGAAGCATTTATCAGGGTTATTGTCTCATGAGCGGATACATATTT
GAATGTATTTAGAAAAATAAACAAATAGGGGTTCCGCGCACATTTCCCCGAAAAGTGCCACCTGACGTCT
AAGAAACCATTATTATCATGACATTAACCTATAAAAATAGGCGTATCACGAGGCCCTTTCGTCTCGCGCG
TTTCGGTGATGACGGTGAAAACCTCTGACACATGCAGCTCCCGGAGACGGTCACAGCTTGTCTGTAAGCG
GATGCCGGGAGCAGACAAGCCCGTCAGGGCGCGTCAGCGGGTGTTGGCGGGTGTCGGGGCTGGCTTAACT
ATGCGGCATCAGAGCAGATTGTACTGAGAGTGCACCATATGCGGTGTGAAATACCGCACAGATGCGTAAG
GAGAAAATACCGCATCAGGCGCCATTCGCCATTCAGGCTGCGCAACTGTTGGGAAGGGCGATCGGTGCGG
GCCTCTTCGCTATTACGCCAGCTGGCGAAAGGGGGATGTGCTGCAAGGCGATTAAGTTGGGTAACGCCAG
GGTTTTCCCAGTCACGACGTTGTAAAACGACGGCCAGTGAATTAATTCCAAGCTAAGTGAAAGACTCTGT
CTCAAAAACCAACCTGACACCTGAGCCGGAGCGTTGCCTCTCACTACCATAAATATATATACACAACACA
CACACACACACACACACACACACACACACACACACACACAATCATACACATAAACACAATCACACACACA
CACATGCACAATCACACACACACAATCACACACAAACATACATACACACAATCACACACAACCATACACA
CATATACACAATCACACACACAAACACAATCACACACACACACATCAATCAATCAATCAATCAATATACC
AAAAATGATAGCTCATACCTGTAATCTTAGATGTGGGAAGGCTAAAACAGCAGGCTACCCATGACTTCAA
GGTCACCCTGGGTTACAGAGTAGCTAATAGTCTAGCTTGAACTATAGTGTAGGATCTTTAAAAAAAAATT
AACCAACCAACCAACAAACAAACAAACAAACAACAACAACAACAAATGGAAGACAGAGGACAAAAAAAAA
TAAAAGAAAAAGTAGAAAGCCAATGGAGATACTATCTTAAAATTAGAAATATTTATGACACATTCTGAAT
ACTCCATGTTTATTTCAAGGAAGCCAATGTAACTTTAAGTACTATGGCCATTTAATGTAAATACTTAAGA
AAAAAAACCAAATTAATTTTGATACATGCTGCATGTGAAAGACCCCCGCTGACGGGTAGTCAATCACTCA
GAGGAGACCCTCTCAAGGAACAGCGAGACCACAAGTCGGATGCAACTGCAAGAGGGTTTATTGGATACAC
GGGTACCCGGGCGACTCAGTCAATCGGAGGACTGGCGCCCCGAGTGAGGGGTTGTGGGCTCGAGCTCGGG
GAGCAGAAGCGCGCGAACAGAAGTCGAGCTAGCTTGCCAAACCTACAGGTGGGGTCTTTCATTCCCCCCT
TTTTCTGGAGACTAAATAAAATCTTTTATTTTATCTATGGCTCGTACTCTATAGGCTTCAGCTGGTGATA
TTGTTGAGTCAAAACTAGAGCCTGGACCACTGATATCCTGTCTTTAACAAATTGGACTAATCCGGATCTG
AAGTTCCTATACTTTCTAGAGAATAGGAACTTCGGAATAGGAACTTCGCGGCCAGATCTTTTGCGGCCGC
TTTGGGCCGGCCGAATGAATTCGCGCAAATTTAACCCTCACTAAAGGGAACAAAAGCTGGGTACCGGGCC
CCCCCTCGAGTTTACCACTCCCTATCAGTGATAGAGAAAAGTGAAAGTCGAGTTTACCACTCCCTATCAG
TGATAGAGAAAAGTGAAAGTCGAGTTTACCACTCCCTATCAGTGATAGAGAAAAGTGAAAGTCGAGTTTA
CCACTCCCTATCAGTGATAGAGAAAAGTGAAAGTCGAGTTTACCACTCCCTATCAGTGATAGAGAAAAGT
GAAAGTCGAGTTTACCACTCCCTATCAGTGATAGAGAAAAGTGAAAGTCGAGTTTACCACTCCCTATCAG
TGATAGAGAAAAGTGAAAGTCGAGCTCGGTACCCGGGTCGAGGTAGGCGTGTACGGTGGGAGGCCTATAT
AAGCAGAGCTCGTTTAGGCCACCGTCCTCTCTTCCTCGGCGCTGCCTACGGAGGTGGCAGCCATCTCCTT
CTCGGCACCGGTCAGGTAAGTATCAAGGTTCCAAGACAGGTTTAAGGAGACCAATAGAAACTGGGCTTGT
CGAGACAGAGAAGACTCTTGCGTTTCTGATAGGCACCTATTGGTCTTACTGACATCCACTTTGCCTTTCT
CTCCACAGGTGTCCACTCCCAGTTCAATTACAGCTCTTAAGGCTAGAGTACTTAATACGACTCACTATAG
GCTAGCCACCATGGGCGCCATCATACACGCGGCCGCAATCATCGGTCCGGGTGGATCTGGAGGTGGAGGT
TCTGGAGGAGAAGAACTTTTGAGCAAGAATTATCATCTTGAGAACGAAGTGGCTCGTCTTAAGAAAGGTT
CTGGCAGTGGAGAAGAACTGCTTTCAAAGAATTACCACCTGGAAAATGAGGTAGCTAGACTGAAAAAGGG
GAGCGGAAGTGGGGAGGAGTTGCTGAGCAAAAATTATCATTTGGAGAACGAAGTAGCACGACTAAAGAAA
GGGTCCGGATCGGGTGAGGAGTTACTCTCGAAAAATTATCATCTCGAAAACGAAGTGGCTCGGCTAAAAA
AGGGCAGTGGTTCTGGAGAAGAGCTATTATCTAAAAACTACCACCTCGAAAATGAGGTGGCACGCTTAAA
AAAGGGAAGTGGCAGTGGTGAAGAGCTACTATCCAAGAATTATCATCTTGAGAACGAGGTAGCGCGTTTG
AAGAAGGGTTCCGGCTCAGGAGAGGAACTGCTCTCGAAGAACTATCATCTTGAAAATGAGGTCGCTCGAT
TAAAAAAGGGATCGGGCAGTGGTGAGGAACTACTTTCAAAGAATTACCACCTCGAAAACGAAGTAGCTCG
ATTAAAGAAAGGTTCAGGGTCGGGTGAAGAATTACTGAGTAAAAATTATCATCTGGAAAATGAGGTAGCG
AGACTAAAAAAGGGGAGTGGTTCTGGCGAAGAGTTGCTATCGAAAAATTATCATCTTGAGAACGAAGTTG
CTAGGCTCAAAAAGGGCTCAGGCTCAGGCGAGGAGTTGCTCTCGAAAAACTACCACTTGGAAAATGAGGT
CGCGAGGTTGAAAAAGGGGAGCGGGTCGGGCGAGGAGTTATTGAGCAAAAACTATCATTTAGAGAACGAA
GTCGCGCGCTTAAAGAAAGGCTCGGGCTCGGGCGAAGAACTCTTATCGAAGAACTACCACCTCGAAAATG
AGGTCGCCAGGTTGAAAAAGGGCAGTGGCAGCGGGGAGGAACTCTTGAGCAAGAACTACCACTTGGAGAA
TGAGGTCGCGAGATTGAAGAAAGGGTCGGGGAGCGGCGAGGAATTGCTCAGCAAGAATTATCATTTGGAG
AACGAAGTCGCCAGGCTCAAGAAAGGCTCGGGGTCGGGGGAGGAATTGTTGAGTAAAAACTACCACTTGG
AAAATGAAGTCGCCAGGCTCAAAAAAGGGAGTGGGAGCGGCGAAGAGTTATTGAGCAAAAATTACCACTT
GGAGAACGAAGTGGCAAGGCTCAAGAAAGGGAGCGGCAGCGGGGAGGAGCTCTTATCGAAGAACTACCAC
TTAGAGAATGAAGTCGCCCGCTTGAAGAAAGGCTCGGGGAGCGGGGAAGAGCTCTTGAGCAAGAACTACC
ACTTGGAAAATGAGGTGGCGCGCTTGAAGAAAGGGAGCGGGAGCGGGGAAGAGTTACTATCTAAGAATTA
TCATCTCGAGAACGAGGTGGCTCGACTAAAGAAGGGCTCCGGCAGTGGGGAGGAACTCCTGTCGAAGAAC
TATCATCTTGAAAATGAGGTTGCAAGACTTAAAAAGGGGTCCGGATCAGGTGAGGAACTACTCAGTAAGA
ATTACCACCTGGAAAACGAAGTAGCTCGATTAAAGAAAGGTTCAGGGTCGGGTGAAGAACTGCTCTCAAA
AGATTATCATTTGGAAAATGAGGTTGCACGTTTAAAAAAGGGAAGTGGCAGTGGTGAGGAACTTCTGTCG
AAAAATTATCATCTCGAGAATGAAGTAGCCCGACTTAAAAAGGGTTCTGGCTCGGGTCAGCGGCCGCACC
GGTCAGCTTCCAAGGTGTACGACCCCGAGCAACGCAAACGCATGATCACTGGGCCTCAGTGGTGGGCTCG
CTGCAAGCAAATGAACGTGCTGGACTCCTTCATCAACTACTATGATTCCGAGAAGCACGCCGAGAACGCC
GTGATTTTTCTGCATGGTAACGCTGCCTCCAGCTACCTGTGGAGGCACGTCGTGCCTCACATCGAGCCCG
TGGCTAGATGCATCATCCCTGATCTGATCGGAATGGGTAAGTCCGGCAAGAGCGGGAATGGCTCATATCG
CCTCCTGGATCACTACAAGTACCTCACCGCTTGGTTCGAGCTGCTGAACCTTCCAAAGAAAATCATCTTT
GTGGGCCACGACTGGGGGGCTTGTCTGGCCTTTCACTACTCCTACGAGCACCAAGACAAGATCAAGGCCA
TCGTCCATGCTGAGAGTGTCGTGGACGTGATCGAGTCCTGGGACGAGTGGCCTGACATCGAGGAGGATAT
CGCCCTGATCAAGAGCGAAGAGGGCGAGAAAATGGTGCTTGAGAATAACTTCTTCGTCGAGACCATGCTC
CCAAGCAAGATCATGCGGAAACTGGAGCCTGAGGAGTTCGCTGCCTACCTGGAGCCATTCAAGGAGAAGG
GCGAGGTTAGACGGCCTACCCTCTCCTGGCCTCGCGAGATCCCTCTCGTTAAGGGAGGCAAGCCCGACGT
CGTCCAGATTGTCCGCAACTACAACGCCTACCTTCGGGCCAGCGACGATCTGCCTAAGATGTTCATCGAG
TCCGACCCTGGGTTCTTTTCCAACGCTATTGTCGAGGGAGCTAAGAAGTTCCCTAACACCGAGTTCGTGA
AGGTGAAGGGCCTCCACTTCAGCCAGGAGGACGCTCCAGATGAAATGGGTAAGTACATCAAGAGCTTCGT
GGAGCGCGTGCTGAAGAACGAGCAGATGGGAGTGCAGGTGGAAACCATCTCCCCAGGAGACGGGCGCACC
TTCCCCAAGCGCGGCCAGACCTGTGTGGTGCACTACACCGGGATGCTTGAAGATGGAAAGAAAGTCGATT
CCTCCCGGGACAGAAACAAGCCCTTTAAGTTTATGCTAGGCAAGCAGGAGGTGATCCGAGGCTGGGAAGA
AGGGGTTGCCCAGATGAGTGTGGGTCAGAGAGCCAAACTGACTATATCTCCAGATTATGCCTATGGTGCC
ACTGGGCACCCAGGCATCATCCCACCACATGCCACTCTCGTCTTCGATGTGGAGCTTCTAAAACCGGAAT
AAGGGCCAGGGAAGAACTGGCTCGGAAAGAGGACCCCACATGTTGTAGCTTCAAGTTTAAACGGATCCAA
CCTACAAACGGGTGGAGGATCACCCCACCCGACACTTCACAATCAAGGGGTACAATACACAAGGGTGGAG
GAACACCCCACCCTCCAGACACATTACACAGAAATCCAATCAAACAGAAGCACCATCAGGGCTTCTGCTA
CCAAATTTATCTCAAAAAACTACAACAAGGAATCACCATCAGGGATTCCCTGTGCAATATACGTCAAACG
AGGGCCACGACGGGAGGACGATCACGCCTCCCGAATATCGGCATGTCTGGCTTTCGAATTCAGTGCGTGG
AGCATCAGCCCACGCAGCCAATCAGAGTCGAATACAAGTCGACTTTCGCGAAGAGCATCAGCCTTCGCGC
CATTCTTACACAAACCACACTCTCCCCTACAGGAACAGCATCAGCGTTCCTGCCCAGTACCCAACTCAAG
AAAATTTATGTCCCCATGCAGCATCAGCGCATGGGCCCCAAGAATACATCCCCAACAAAATCACATCCGA
GCACCAACAGGGCTCGGAGTGTTGTTTCTTGTCCAACTGGACAAACCCTCCATGGACCATCAGGCCATGG
ACTCTCACCAACAAGACAAAAACTACTCTTCTCGAAGCAGCATCAGCGCTTCGAAACACTCGAGCATACA
TTGTGCCTATTTCTTGGGTGGACGATCACGCCACCCATGCTCTCACGAATTTCAAAACACGGACAAGGAC
GAGCACCACCAGGGCTCGTCGTTCCACGTCCAATACGATTACTTACCTTTCGGGATCACGATCACGGATC
CCGCAGCTACATCACTTCCACTCAGGACATTCAAGCATGCACGATCACGGCATGCTCCACAAGTCTCAAC
CACAGAAACTACCAAATGGGTTCAGCACCAGCGAACCCACTCCTACCTCAAACCTCTTCCCACAAAACTG
GCAAGCAGGATCACCGCTTGCCCATTCCAACATACCAAATCAAAAACAATTACTGGTACAGCATCAGCGT
ACCAGCCCACATCTCTCACTACTATCAAAAACCAAACCGTTCAGCAACAGCGAACGGTACACACGGAAAA
ATCAACTGGTTTACAAATACGAAAGACGATCACGCTTTCGTCCAGCGCAAACTATTACGAAAAACATCCG
ACGGGAAGAGCAACAGCCTTCCCGCGGCGGAAAACCTCACAAAAACACGACAAACGGATGCACGAACACG
GCATCCGCCGACAACCCACAAACTTACAACCAGGCAAACGGTGCAGGATCACCGCACCGTACATCAAACA
CCTCAGATCTCATTTCGCGCGGGATCCAGACCACCTCCCCTGCGAGCTAAGCTGGACAGCCAATGACGGG
TAAGAGAGTGACATTTTTCACTAACCTAAGACAGGAGGGCCGTCAGAGCTACTGCCTAATCCAAAGACGG
GTAAAAGTGATAAAAATGTATCACTCCAACCTAAGACAGGCGCAGCTTCCGAGGGATTTGAGATCCAGAC
ATGATAAGATACATTGATGAGTTTGGACAAACCAAAACTAGAATGCAGTGAAAAAAATGCCTTATTTGTG
AAATTTGTGATGCTATTGCCTTATTTGTAACCATTATAAGCTGCAATAAACAAGTTAACAACAACAATTG
CATTCATTTTATGTTTCAGGTTCAGGGGGAGGTGTGGGAGGTTTTTTAAAGCAAGTAAAACCTCTACAAA
TGTGGTATGGCTGATTATGATCTGAAGTTCCTATACTATTTGAAGAATAGGAACTTCGGAATAGGAACTT
CGGATCTCATATGGCCATATGGGGGCGCCTAGAGAAGGAGTGAGGGCTGGATAAAGGGAGGATCGAGGCG
GGGTCGAACGAGGAGGTTCAAGGGGGAGAGACGGGGCGGATGGAGGAAGAGGAGGCGGAGGCTTAGGGTG
TACAAAGGGCTTGACCCAGGGAGGGGGGTCAAAAGCCAAGGCTTCCCAGGTCACGATGTAGGGGACCTGG
TCTGGGTGTCCATGCGGGCCAGGTGAAAAGACCTTGATCTTAACCTGGGTGATGAGGTCTCGGTTAAAGG
TGCCGTCTCGCGGCCATCCGACGTTAAAGGTTGGCCATTCTGCAGAGCAGAAGGTAACCCAACGTCTCTT
CTTGACATCTACCGACTGGTTGTGAGCGATCCGCTCGACATCTTTCCAGTGACCTAAGGTCAAACTTAAG
GGAGTGGTAACAGGCTAGCCCGGGCCCATATTTTCAGACAAATACAGAAACACAGTCAGACAGAGACAAC
ACAGAACGATGCTGCAGCAGACAAGACGCGCGGCGCGGCTTCGGTCCCAAACCGAAAGCAAAAATTCAGA
CGGAGGCGGGAACTGTTTTAGGTTCTCGTCTCCTACCAGAACCACATATCCCTCCTCTAAGGGGGGTGCA
CCAAAGAGTCCTAAACGATCGGGATTTTAGGACTCAGGTCGGGCCACAAAAACGGCCCCCGAAGTCCCTG
GGACGTCTCCCAGGGTTGCGGCCGGGTGTTCCGAACTCGTCAGTTCCACCACGGGTCCGCCAGATACAGA
GCTAGTTAGCTAACTAGTACCGACGCAGGCGCATAAAATCAGTCATAGACACTAGACAATCGGACAGACA
CAGATAAGTTGCTGGCCAGCTTACCTCCCGGTGGTGGGTCGGTGGTCCCTGGGCAGGGGTCTCCCGATCC
CGGACGAGCCCCCAAATGAAAGACCCCCGCTGACGGGTAGTCAATCACTCAGAGGAGACCCTCCCAAGGA
ACAGCGAGACCACAAGTCGGATGCAACTGCAAGAGGGTTTATTGGATACACGGGTACCCGGGCGACTCAG
TCAATCGGAGGACTGGCGCGCCGAGTGAGGGGTTGTGGGCTCTTTTATTGAGCTCGGGGAGCAGAAGCGC
GCGAACAGAAGCGAGAAGCGAACTGATTGGTTAGTTCAAATAAGGCACAGGGTCATTTCAGGTCCTTGGG
GCACCCTGGAAACATCTGATGGTTCTCTAGAAACTGCTGAGGGCTGGACCGCATCTGGGGACCATCTGTT
CTTGGCCCTGAGCCGGGGCAGGAACTGCTTACCACAGATATCCTGTTTGGCCCATATTCAGCTGTTCCAT
CTGTTCTTGGCCCTGAGCCGGGGCAGGAACTGCTTACCACAGATATCCTGTTTGGCCCATATTCAGCTGT
TCCATCTGTTCCTGACCTTGATCTGAACTTTTCTATTCTCAGTTATGTATTTTTCCATGCCTTGCAAAAT
GGCGTTACTTAAGCTAGCTTGCCAAACCTACAGGTGGGGTCTTTCACATGTATATGTCAAAAATAAAAAT
CAACTAATTGACTAGTAATTAATATGACTGGCATAATGGGAAATTGATCCTGACAGATGCAAACTGGCTT
CTCAGCAGCGCATTTATGTTGTCAACTGAGGAAGGAAACGTTAATGACAGAAACTCTAAGTAATTTCCAC
GTTTATCTATTTTTATTTATACTAGCTTTGGTAACAGGAATATTGCAGCATTCATGCACATTGAAACCCT
TATGAAATAAAAACATCTGTGCATTTAAAATGGAATTAACATTTTAAATGTTAAAAAAAGCTGGCTTAGC
TTCCCCCCGCCCCCTAGGGCATAGAACAAGTCAAATGCTTTATATATTTGAGTTTGGGATGTATTAGGAA
ACTCCTAAGAGCAAAGCTAGCTTG
